Addgene plasmid #209360: pMCS-GW
Purpose: (Empty Backbone) Gateway cloning compatible binary vector for agrobacterium mediated transformation. MCS upstream of gateway.
Depositing lab: Lucia Strader. Depositing organization: Washington University in Saint Louis. Publication: Gateway-compatible tissue-specific vectors for plant transformation. Michniewicz M, Frick EM, Strader LC. BMC Res Notes. 2015 Mar 3;8:63. doi: 10.1186/s13104-015-1010-6. PubMed 25884475.
Backbone
  Vector backbone: pMCS:GW
  Vector type: Plant Expression
Growth in bacteria
  Bacterial resistance: Chloramphenicol and Kanamycin, 25 & 50 μg/mL
  Growth temperature: 37°C
  Growth strain: ccdB Survival
  Copy number: High Copy
Gene/Insert
  Gene/Insert name: None
Terms and licenses: Academic/Nonprofit Terms; Industry Terms: Not Available to Industry
How to cite: pMCS-GW was a gift from Lucia Strader (Addgene plasmid # 209360 ; http://n2t.net/addgene:209360 ; RRID:Addgene_209360)
