[The description below was written by a language model from this plasmid's Addgene catalogue record and pLannotate feature annotations shown in this document.]
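Description:
pMCS-GW is an empty Gateway-compatible binary vector for Agrobacterium-mediated plant transformation, about 11.7 kb in the sequenced record. The backbone outside the T-DNA carries a ColE1/pMB1-type origin with a bom mobilisation region for high-copy propagation in E. coli, together with the pVS1 origin, RepA replication protein and StaA stability protein that allow maintenance in Agrobacterium. A kanamycin resistance gene (aphA-3 type) provides bacterial selection for the backbone.

Between the nopaline-type left and right T-DNA border repeats lie two modules. Next to the left border is a plant selection cassette in which the bar gene, encoding phosphinothricin acetyltransferase, is driven by the mannopine synthase promoter and closed by the mannopine synthase terminator, giving transformed plants tolerance to glufosinate/phosphinothricin herbicides. The second module is a Gateway destination cassette: attR1 and attR2 sites flank a chloramphenicol resistance gene and the ccdB toxin gene, followed by the octopine synthase terminator. An LR reaction replaces the attR-flanked segment with a sequence from an entry clone, and loss of ccdB provides counter-selection against unrecombined vector. This is why the empty plasmid is kept in a ccdB-tolerant strain under chloramphenicol plus kanamycin.

No plant promoter is annotated upstream of attR1. According to the catalogue entry, a multiple cloning site sits there instead, although the feature table does not annotate it (the only MCS fragment listed lies after the terminator). The intended use is to clone a promoter of choice, such as a tissue-specific one, into that site and then recombine in a gene of interest, so that it is expressed under that promoter in transgenic plants.
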