Features (pLannotate 1.2.2; 24 found; start..end, strand, type, name):
      1..25      +  misc_feature   LB T-DNA repeat: left border repeat from nopaline C58 T-DNA
    111..363     -  terminator     MAS terminator: mannopine synthase terminator
    376..924     -  CDS            bar: PAT_STRHY - Experimental evidence at protein level: Swiss-Prot protein existence level 1. Inactivates phosphinothricin (PPT) by transfer of an acetyl group from acetyl CoA. Can also acetylate demethylphosphinothricin but not PTT or glutamate. This enzyme is an effector of phosphinothricin tripeptide (PTT or bialaphos) resistance. From Streptomyces hygroscopicus. Introduced by genetic manipulation and expressed in glufosinate-tolerant maize by Dekalb Genetics.
    930..1310    -  promoter       MAS promoter: mannopine synthase promoter (Velten et al., 1984)
   1367..1491    +  protein_bind   attR1: mutant version of attR; recombination site for the Gateway® LR reaction LR Clonase™
   1516..1546    +  promoter       lac UV5 promoter: E. coli lac promoter with an "up" mutation
   1570..1599    +  promoter       cat promoter (fragment): promoter of the E. coli cat gene encoding chloramphenicol acetyltransferase
   1600..2256    +  CDS            cat: CAT_ECOLX - Experimental evidence at protein level: Swiss-Prot protein existence level 1. This enzyme is an effector of chloramphenicol resistance in bacteria. From Escherichia coli. This protein is used as a marker in many commonly used cloning vectors, such as pACYC184.
   2438..2596    +  CDS            ccdA (fragment): CCDA_ECO57 - Also known as H, letA. Experimental evidence at protein level: Swiss-Prot protein existence level 1. Antitoxin component of a type II toxin-antitoxin (TA) system which inhibits the post-segregational killing (PSK) of plasmid-free cells, also referred to as a plasmid addiction system. Binds to and blocks the activity of CcdB; will also remove bound CcdB protein from the CcdB-GyrA complex by forming a CcdA-CcdB complex, a process termed rejuvenation. Functions as a transcriptional corepressor for the ccdAB operon, repression also requires CcdB (By similarity). From Escherichia coli
   2601..2903    +  CDS            ccdB: CCDB_ECOLI - Also known as G, letB, letD. Experimental evidence at protein level: Swiss-Prot protein existence level 1. Toxic component of a type II toxin-antitoxin (TA) system, functioning in plasmid maintainence. Responsible for the post- segregational killing (PSK) of plasmid-free cells, also referred to as a plasmid addiction system. Half-life of over 2 hours. Cell killing by CcdB is accompanied by filamentation, defects in chromosome and plasmid segregation, defects in cell division, formation of anucleate cells, decreased DNA synthesis and plasmid loss. Interferes with the activity of DN
   2947..3071    -  protein_bind   attR2: mutant version of attR; recombination site for the Gateway® LR reaction LR Clonase™
   3124..3831    +  terminator     OCS terminator: octopine synthase terminator
   3832..3852    +  misc_feature   MCS (fragment): pUC18/19 multiple cloning site
   3855..4009    +  CDS            lacZα (fragment): LacZα fragment of β-galactosidase; lacZ fragment
   4075..4099    +  misc_feature   RB T-DNA repeat: right border repeat from nopaline C58 T-DNA
   4439..4840    +  CDS            Y4CG_SINFN (fragment): Protein inferred from homology: Swiss-Prot protein existence level 3. From Sinorhizobium fredii (strain NBRC 101917 / NGR234).
   5400..6029    +  CDS            pVS1 StaA: stability protein from the Pseudomonas plasmid pVS1 (Heeb et al., 2000)
   6458..7531    +  CDS            pVS1 RepA: replication protein from the Pseudomonas plasmid pVS1 (Heeb et al., 2000)
   7597..7791    +  rep_origin     pVS1 oriV: origin of replication for the Pseudomonas plasmid pVS1 (Heeb et al., 2000)
   7994..8033    +  CDS            rop (fragment): Rop protein, which maintains plasmids at low copy number; rop
   8135..8275    +  misc_feature   bom: basis of mobility region from pBR322
   8461..9049    -  rep_origin     ori: high-copy-number ColE1/pMB1/pBR322/pUC origin of replication
   9123..9192    -  ncRNA          RNA-OUT: Accession: RF00240 - RNA-OUT
  10474..11268   -  CDS            KanR: aminoglycoside phosphotransferase; aphA-3; confers resistance to kanamycin
>Addgene plasmid #209360 | pMCS-GW | addgene full sequence | sequence record 420631 | Addgene NGS Result
TGGCAGGATATATTGTGGTGTAAACAAATTGACGCTTAGACAACTTAATAACACATTGCGGACGTTTTTA
ATGTACTGAATTAACGCCGAATTAATTCGAGCTCGGATCTGATAATTTATTTGAAAATTCATAAGAAAAG
CAAACGTTACATGAATTGATGAAACAATACAAAGACAGATAAAGCCACGCACATTTAGGATATTGGCCGA
GATTACTGAATATTGAGTAAGATCACGGAATTTCTGACAGGAGCATGTCTTCAATTCAGCCCAAATGGCA
GTTGAAATACTCAAACCGCCCCATATGCAGGAGCGGATCATTCATTGTTTGTTTGGTTGCCTTTGCCAAC
ATGGGAGTCCAAGATTCTGCAGTCAAATCTCGGTGACGGGCAGGACCGGACGGGGCGGTACCGGCAGGCT
GAAGTCCAGCTGCCAGAAACCCACGTCATGCCAGTTCCCGTGCTTGAAGCCGGCCGCCCGCAGCATGCCG
CGGGGGGCATATCCGAGCGCCTCGTGCATGCGCACGCTCGGGTCGTTGGGCAGCCCGATGACAGCGACCA
CGCTCTTGAAGCCCTGTGCCTCCAGGGACTTCAGCAGGTGGGTGTAGAGCGTGGAGCCCAGTCCCGTCCG
CTGGTGGCGGGGGGAGACGTACACGGTCGACTCGGCCGTCCAGTCGTAGGCGTTGCGTGCCTTCCAGGGG
CCCGCGTAGGCGATGCCGGCGACCTCGCCGTCCACCTCGGCGACGAGCCAGGGATAGCGCTCCCGCAGAC
GGACGAGGTCGTCCGTCCACTCCTGCGGTTCCTGCGGCTCGGTACGGAAGTTGACCGTGCTTGTCTCGAT
GTAGTGGTTGACGATGGTGCAGACCGCCGGCATGTCCGCCTCGGTGGCACGGCGGATGTCGGCCGGGCGT
CGTTCTGGGCTCATCGATTCGATTTGGTGTATCGAGATTGGTTATGAAATTCAGATGCTAGTGTAATGTA
TTGGTAATTTGGGAAGATATAATAGGAAGCAAGGCTATTTATCCATTTCTGAAAAGGCGAAATGGCGTCA
CCGCGAGCGTCACGCGCATTCCGTTCTTGCTGTAAAGCGTTGTTTGGTACACTTTTGACTAGCGAGGCTT
GGCGTGTCAGCGTATCTATTCAAAAGTCGTTAATGGCTGCGGATCAAGAAAAAGTTGGAATAGAAACAGA
ATACCCGCGAAATTCAGGCCCGGTTGCCATGTCCTACACGCCGAAATAAACGACCAAATTAGTAGAAAAA
TAAAAACTGACTCGGATACTTACGTCACGTCTTGCGCACTGATTTGAAAAATCTCAGAATTCGCGACGTC
CCTAGGAGATCTTCGAACACGTGAGGCCTCGAGATCACAAGTTTGTACAAAAAAGCTGAACGAGAAACGT
AAAATGATATAAATATCAATATATTAAATTAGATTTTGCATAAAAAACAGACTACATAATACTGTAAAAC
ACAACATATCCAGTCACTATGGCGGCCGCATTAGGCACCCCAGGCTTTACACTTTATGCTTCCGGCTCGT
ATAATGTGTGGATTTTGAGTTAGGATCCGTCGAGATTTTCAGGAGCTAAGGAAGCTAAAATGGAGAAAAA
AATCACTGGATATACCACCGTTGATATATCCCAATGGCATCGTAAAGAACATTTTGAGGCATTTCAGTCA
GTTGCTCAATGTACCTATAACCAGACCGTTCAGCTGGATATTACGGCCTTTTTAAAGACCGTAAAGAAAA
ATAAGCACAAGTTTTATCCGGCCTTTATTCACATTCTTGCCCGCCTGATGAATGCTCATCCGGAGTTCCG
TATGGCAATGAAAGACGGTGAGCTGGTGATATGGGATAGTGTTCACCCTTGTTACACCGTTTTCCATGAG
CAAACTGAAACGTTTTCATCGCTCTGGAGTGAATACCACGACGATTTCCGGCAGTTTCTACACATATATT
CGCAAGATGTGGCGTGTTACGGTGAAAACCTGGCCTATTTCCCTAAAGGGTTTATTGAGAATATGTTTTT
CGTCTCAGCCAATCCCTGGGTGAGTTTCACCAGTTTTGATTTAAACGTGGCCAATATGGACAACTTCTTC
GCCCCCGTTTTCACCATGGGCAAATATTATACGCAAGGCGACAAGGTGCTGATGCCGCTGGCGATTCAGG
TTCATCATGCCGTTTGTGATGGCTTCCATGTCGGCAGAATGCTTAATGAATTACAACAGTACTGCGATGA
GTGGCAGGGCGGGGCGTAAAGATCTGGATCCGGCTTACTAAAAGCCAGATAACAGTATGCGTATTTGCGC
GCTGATTTTTGCGGTATAAGAATATATACTGATATGTATACCCGAAGTATGTCAAAAAGAGGTATGCTAT
GAAGCAGCGTATTACAGTGACAGTTGACAGCGACAGCTATCAGTTGCTCAAGGCATATATGATGTCAATA
TCTCCGGTCTGGTAAGCACAACCATGCAGAATGAAGCCCGTCGTCTGCGTGCCGAACGCTGGAAAGCGGA
AAATCAGGAAGGGATGGCTGAGGTCGCCCGGTTTATTGAAATGAACGGCTCTTTTGCTGACGAGAACAGG
GGCTGGTGAAATGCAGTTTAAGGTTTACACCTATAAAAGAGAGAGCCGTTATCGTCTGTTTGTGGATGTA
CAGAGTGATATTATTGACACGCCCGGGCGACGGATGGTGATCCCCCTGGCCAGTGCACGTCTGCTGTCAG
ATAAAGTCTCCCGTGAACTTTACCCGGTGGTGCATATCGGGGATGAAAGCTGGCGCATGATGACCACCGA
TATGGCCAGTGTGCCGGTCTCCGTTATCGGGGAAGAAGTGGCTGATCTCAGCCACCGCGAAAATGACATC
AAAAACGCCATTAACCTGATGTTCTGGGGAATATAAATGTCAGGCTCCCTTATACACAGCCAGTCTGCAG
GTCGACCATAGTGACTGGATATGTTGTGTTTTACAGTATTATGTAGTCTGTTTTTTATGCAAAATCTAAT
TTAATATATTGATATTTATATCATTTTACGTTTCTCGTTCAGCTTTCTTGTACAAAGTGGTGCCTAGGTG
AGTCTAGAGAGTTAATTAAGACCCGGGACTAGTCCCTAGAGTCCTGCTTTAATGAGATATGCGAGACGCC
TATGATCGCATGATATTTGCTTTCAATTCTGTTGTGCACGTTGTAAAAAACCTGAGCATGTGTAGCTCAG
ATCCTTACCGCCGGTTTCGGTTCATTCTAATGAATATATCACCCGTTACTATCGTATTTTTATGAATAAT
ATTCTCCGTTCAATTTACTGATTGTACCCTACTACTTATATGTACAATATTAAAATGAAAACAATATATT
GTGCTGAATAGGTTTATAGCGACATCTATGATAGAGCGCCACAATAACAAACAATTGCGTTTTATTATTA
CAAATCCAATTTTAAAAAAAGCGGCAGAACCGGTCAAACCTAAAAGACTGATTACATAAATCTTATTCAA
ATTTCAAAAGTGCCCCAGGGGCTAGTATCTACGACACACCGAGCGGCGAACTAATAACGCTCACTGAAGG
GAACTCCGGTTCCCCGCCGGCGCGCATGGGTGAGATTCCTTGAAGTTGAGTATTGGCCGTCCGCTCTACC
GAAAGTTACGGGCACCATTCAACCCGGTCCAGCACGGCGGCCGGGTAACCGACTTGCTGCCCCGAGAATT
ATGCAGCATTTTTTTGGTGTATGTGGGCCCCAAATGAAGTGCAGGTCAAACCTTGACAGTGACGACAAAT
CGTTGGGCGGGTCCAGGGCGAATTTTGCGACAACATGTCGAGGCTCAGCAGGACCTGCAGGCATGCAAGC
TTGGCACTGGCCGTCGTTTTACAACGTCGTGACTGGGAAAACCCTGGCGTTACCCAACTTAATCGCCTTG
CAGCACATCCCCCTTTCGCCAGCTGGCGTAATAGCGAAGAGGCCCGCACCGATCGCCCTTCCCAACAGTT
GCGCAGCCTGAATGGCGAATGCTAGAGCAGCTTGAGCTTGGATCAGATTGTCGTTTCCCGCCTTCAGTTT
AAACTATCAGTGTTTGACAGGATATATTGGCGGGTAAACCTAAGAGAAAAGAGCGTTTATTAGAATAATC
GGATATTTAAAAGGGCGTGAAAAGGTTTATCCGTTCGTCCATTTGTATGTGCATGCCAACCACAGGGTTC
CCCTCGGGATCAAAGTACTTTGATCCAACCCCTCCGCTGCTATAGTGCAGTCGGCTTCTGACGTTCAGTG
CAGCCGTCTTCTGAAAACGACATGTCGCACAAGTCCTAAGTTACGCGACAGGCTGCCGCCCTGCCCTTTT
CCTGGCGTTTTCTTGTCGCGTGTTTTAGTCGCATAAAGTAGAATACTTGCGACTAGAACCGGAGACATTA
CGCCATGAACAAGAGCGCCGCCGCTGGCCTGCTGGGCTATGCCCGCGTCAGCACCGACGACCAGGACTTG
ACCAACCAACGGGCCGAACTGCACGCGGCCGGCTGCACCAAGCTGTTTTCCGAGAAGATCACCGGCACCA
GGCGCGACCGCCCGGAGCTGGCCAGGATGCTTGACCACCTACGCCCTGGCGACGTTGTGACAGTGACCAG
GCTAGACCGCCTGGCCCGCAGCACCCGCGACCTACTGGACATTGCCGAGCGCATCCAGGAGGCCGGCGCG
GGCCTGCGTAGCCTGGCAGAGCCGTGGGCCGACACCACCACGCCGGCCGGCCGCATGGTGTTGACCGTGT
TCGCCGGCATTGCCGAGTTCGAGCGTTCCCTAATCATCGACCGCACCCGGAGCGGGCGCGAGGCCGCCAA
GGCCCGAGGCGTGAAGTTTGGCCCCCGCCCTACCCTCACCCCGGCACAGATCGCGCACGCCCGCGAGCTG
ATCGACCAGGAAGGCCGCACCGTGAAAGAGGCGGCTGCACTGCTTGGCGTGCATCGCTCGACCCTGTACC
GCGCACTTGAGCGCAGCGAGGAAGTGACGCCCACCGAGGCCAGGCGGCGCGGTGCCTTCCGTGAGGACGC
ATTGACCGAGGCCGACGCCCTGGCGGCCGCCGAGAATGAACGCCAAGAGGAACAAGCATGAAACCGCACC
AGGACGGCCAGGACGAACCGTTTTTCATTACCGAAGAGATCGAGGCGGAGATGATCGCGGCCGGGTACGT
GTTCGAGCCGCCCGCGCACGTCTCAACCGTGCGGCTGCATGAAATCCTGGCCGGTTTGTCTGATGCCAAG
CTGGCGGCCTGGCCGGCCAGCTTGGCCGCTGAAGAAACCGAGCGCCGCCGTCTAAAAAGGTGATGTGTAT
TTGAGTAAAACAGCTTGCGTCATGCGGTCGCTGCGTATATGATGCGATGAGTAAATAAACAAATACGCAA
GGGGAACGCATGAAGGTTATCGCTGTACTTAACCAGAAAGGCGGGTCAGGCAAGACGACCATCGCAACCC
ATCTAGCCCGCGCCCTGCAACTCGCCGGGGCCGATGTTCTGTTAGTCGATTCCGATCCCCAGGGCAGTGC
CCGCGATTGGGCGGCCGTGCGGGAAGATCAACCGCTAACCGTTGTCGGCATCGACCGCCCGACGATTGAC
CGCGACGTGAAGGCCATCGGCCGGCGCGACTTCGTAGTGATCGACGGAGCGCCCCAGGCGGCGGACTTGG
CTGTGTCCGCGATCAAGGCAGCCGACTTCGTGCTGATTCCGGTGCAGCCAAGCCCTTACGACATATGGGC
CACCGCCGACCTGGTGGAGCTGGTTAAGCAGCGCATTGAGGTCACGGATGGAAGGCTACAAGCGGCCTTT
GTCGTGTCGCGGGCGATCAAAGGCACGCGCATCGGCGGTGAGGTTGCCGAGGCGCTGGCCGGGTACGAGC
TGCCCATTCTTGAGTCCCGTATCACGCAGCGCGTGAGCTACCCAGGCACTGCCGCCGCCGGCACAACCGT
TCTTGAATCAGAACCCGAGGGCGACGCTGCCCGCGAGGTCCAGGCGCTGGCCGCTGAAATTAAATCAAAA
CTCATTTGAGTTAATGAGGTAAAGAGAAAATGAGCAAAAGCACAAACACGCTAAGTGCCGGCCGTCCGAG
CGCACGCAGCAGCAAGGCTGCAACGTTGGCCAGCCTGGCAGACACGCCAGCCATGAAGCGGGTCAACTTT
CAGTTGCCGGCGGAGGATCACACCAAGCTGAAGATGTACGCGGTACGCCAAGGCAAGACCATTACCGAGC
TGCTATCTGAATACATCGCGCAGCTACCAGAGTAAATGAGCAAATGAATAAATGAGTAGATGAATTTTAG
CGGCTAAAGGAGGCGGCATGGAAAATCAAGAACAACCAGGCACCGACGCCGTGGAATGCCCCATGTGTGG
AGGAACGGGCGGTTGGCCAGGCGTAAGCGGCTGGGTTGCCTGCCGGCCCTGCAATGGCACTGGAACCCCC
AAGCCCGAGGAATCGGCGTGAGCGGTCGCAAACCATCCGGCCCGGTACAAATCGGCGCGGCGCTGGGTGA
TGACCTGGTGGAGAAGTTGAAGGCCGCGCAGGCCGCCCAGCGGCAACGCATCGAGGCAGAAGCACGCCCC
GGTGAATCGTGGCAAGCGGCCGCTGATCGAATCCGCAAAGAATCCCGGCAACCGCCGGCAGCCGGTGCGC
CGTCGATTAGGAAGCCGCCCAAGGGCGACGAGCAACCAGATTTTTTCGTTCCGATGCTCTATGACGTGGG
CACCCGCGATAGTCGCAGCATCATGGACGTGGCCGTTTTCCGTCTGTCGAAGCGTGACCGACGAGCTGGC
GAGGTGATCCGCTACGAGCTTCCAGACGGGCACGTAGAGGTTTCCGCAGGGCCGGCCGGCATGGCCAGTG
TGTGGGATTACGACCTGGTACTGATGGCGGTTTCCCATCTAACCGAATCCATGAACCGATACCGGGAAGG
GAAGGGAGACAAGCCCGGCCGCGTGTTCCGTCCACACGTTGCGGACGTACTCAAGTTCTGCCGGCGAGCC
GATGGCGGAAAGCAGAAAGACGACCTGGTAGAAACCTGCATTCGGTTAAACACCACGCACGTTGCCATGC
AGCGTACGAAGAAGGCCAAGAACGGCCGCCTGGTGACGGTATCCGAGGGTGAAGCCTTGATTAGCCGCTA
CAAGATCGTAAAGAGCGAAACCGGGCGGCCGGAGTACATCGAGATCGAGCTAGCTGATTGGATGTACCGC
GAGATCACAGAAGGCAAGAACCCGGACGTGCTGACGGTTCACCCCGATTACTTTTTGATCGATCCCGGCA
TCGGCCGTTTTCTCTACCGCCTGGCACGCCGCGCCGCAGGCAAGGCAGAAGCCAGATGGTTGTTCAAGAC
GATCTACGAACGCAGTGGCAGCGCCGGAGAGTTCAAGAAGTTCTGTTTCACCGTGCGCAAGCTGATCGGG
TCAAATGACCTGCCGGAGTACGATTTGAAGGAGGAGGCGGGGCAGGCTGGCCCGATCCTAGTCATGCGCT
ACCGCAACCTGATCGAGGGCGAAGCATCCGCCGGTTCCTAATGTACGGAGCAGATGCTAGGGCAAATTGC
CCTAGCAGGGGAAAAAGGTCGAAAAGGTCTCTTTCCTGTGGATAGCACGTACATTGGGAACCCAAAGCCG
TACATTGGGAACCGGAACCCGTACATTGGGAACCCAAAGCCGTACATTGGGAACCGGTCACACATGTAAG
TGACTGATATAAAAGAGAAAAAAGGCGATTTTTCCGCCTAAAACTCTTTAAAACTTATTAAAACTCTTAA
AACCCGCCTGGCCTGTGCATAACTGTCTGGCCAGCGCACAGCCGAAGAGCTGCAAAAAGCGCCTACCCTT
CGGTCGCTGCGCTCCCTACGCCCCGCCGCTTCGCGTCGGCCTATCGCGGCCGCTGGCCGCTCAAAAATGG
CTGGCCTACGGCCAGGCAATCTACCAGGGCGCGGACAAGCCGCGCCGTCGCCACTCGACCGCCGGCGCCC
ACATCAAGGCACCCTGCCTCGCGCGTTTCGGTGATGACGGTGAAAACCTCTGACACATGCAGCTCCCGGA
GACGGTCACAGCTTGTCTGTAAGCGGATGCCGGGAGCAGACAAGCCCGTCAGGGCGCGTCAGCGGGTGTT
GGCGGGTGTCGGGGCGCAGCCATGACCCAGTCACGTAGCGATAGCGGAGTGTATACTGGCTTAACTATGC
GGCATCAGAGCAGATTGTACTGAGAGTGCACCATATGCGGTGTGAAATACCGCACAGATGCGTAAGGAGA
AAATACCGCATCAGGCGCTCTTCCGCTTCCTCGCTCACTGACTCGCTGCGCTCGGTCGTTCGGCTGCGGC
GAGCGGTATCAGCTCACTCAAAGGCGGTAATACGGTTATCCACAGAATCAGGGGATAACGCAGGAAAGAA
CATGTGAGCAAAAGGCCAGCAAAAGGCCAGGAACCGTAAAAAGGCCGCGTTGCTGGCGTTTTTCCATAGG
CTCCGCCCCCCTGACGAGCATCACAAAAATCGACGCTCAAGTCAGAGGTGGCGAAACCCGACAGGACTAT
AAAGATACCAGGCGTTTCCCCCTGGAAGCTCCCTCGTGCGCTCTCCTGTTCCGACCCTGCCGCTTACCGG
ATACCTGTCCGCCTTTCTCCCTTCGGGAAGCGTGGCGCTTTCTCATAGCTCACGCTGTAGGTATCTCAGT
TCGGTGTAGGTCGTTCGCTCCAAGCTGGGCTGTGTGCACGAACCCCCCGTTCAGCCCGACCGCTGCGCCT
TATCCGGTAACTATCGTCTTGAGTCCAACCCGGTAAGACACGACTTATCGCCACTGGCAGCAGCCACTGG
TAACAGGATTAGCAGAGCGAGGTATGTAGGCGGTGCTACAGAGTTCTTGAAGTGGTGGCCTAACTACGGC
TACACTAGAAGGACAGTATTTGGTATCTGCGCTCTGCTGAAGCCAGTTACCTTCGGAAAAAGAGTTGGTA
GCTCTTGATCCGGCAAACAAACCACCGCTGGTAGCGGTGGTTTTTTTGTTTGCAAGCAGCAGATTACGCG
CAGAAAAAAAGGATCTCAAGAAGATCCTTTGATCTTTTCTACGGGGTCCTGATGAATCCCCTAATGATTT
TGGTAAAAATCATTAAGTTAAGGTGGATACACATCTTGTCATATGATCAAATGGTTTCGCGAAAAATCAA
TAATCAGACAACAAGATGTGCGAACTCGATATTTTACACGACTCTCTTTACCAATTCTGCCCCGAATTAC
ACTTAAAACGACTCAACAGCTTAACGTTGGCTTGCCACGCATTACTTGACTGTAAAACTCTCACTCTTAC
CGAACTTGGCCGTAACCTGCCAACCAAAGCGAGAACAAAACATAACATCAAACGAATCGACCGATTGTTA
GGTAATCGTCACCTCCACAAAGAGCGACTCGCTGTATACCGTTGGCATGCTAGCTTTATCTGTTCGGGCA
ATACGATGCCCATTGTACTTGTTGACTGGTCTGATATTCGTGAGCAAAAACGACTTATGGTATTGCGAGC
TTCAGTCGCACTACACGGTCGTTCTGTTACTCTTTATGAGAAAGCGTTCCCGCTTTCAGAGCAATGTTCA
AAGAAAGCTCATGACCAATTTCTAGCCGACCTTGCGAGCATTCTACCGAGTAACACCACACCGCTCATTG
TCAGTGATGCTGGCTTTAAAGTGCCATGGTATAAATCCGTTGAGAAGCTGGGTTGGTACTGGTTAAGTCG
AGTAAGAGGAAAAGTACAATATGCAGACCTAGGAGCGGAAAACTGGAAACCTATCAGCAACTTACATGAT
ATGTCATCTAGTCACTCAAAGACTTTAGGCTATAAGAGGCTGACTAAAAGCAATCCAATCTCATGCCAAA
TTCTATTGTATAAATCTCGCTCTAAAGGCCGAAAAAATCAGCGCTCGACACGGACTCATTGTCACCACCC
GTCACCTAAAATCTACTCAGCGTCGGCAAAGGAGCCATGGGTTCTAGCAACTAACTTACCTGTTGAAATT
CGAACACCCAAACAACTTGTTAATATCTATTCGAAGCGAATGCAGATTGAAGAAACCTTCCGAGACTTGA
AAAGTCCTGCCTACGGACTAGGCCTACGCCATAGCCGAACGAGCAGCTCAGAGCGTTTTGATATCATGCT
GCTAATCGCCCTGATGCTTCAACTAACATGTTGGCTTGCGGGCGTTCATGCTCAGAAACAAGGTTGGGAC
AAGCACTTCCAGGCTAACACAGTCAGAAATCGAAACGTACTCTCAACAGTTCGCTTAGGCATGGAAGTTT
TGCGGCATTCTGGCTACACAATAACAAGGGAAGACTTACTCGTGGCTGCAACCCTACTAGCTCAAAATTT
ATTCACACATGGTTACGCTTTGGGGAAATTATGAGGGGATCTCTCAGTACGGGGTCTGACGCTCAGTGGA
ACGAAAACTCACGTTAAGGGATTTTGGTCATGCATTCTAGGTACTAAAACAATTCATCCAGTAAAATATA
ATATTTTATTTTCTCCCAATCAGGCTTGATCCCCAGTAAGTCAAAAAATAGCTCGACATACTGTTCTTCC
CCGATATCCTCCCTGATCGACCGGACGCAGAAGGCAATGTCATACCACTTGTCCGCCCTGCCGCTTCTCC
CAAGATCAATAAAGCCACTTACTTTGCCATCTTTCACAAAGATGTTGCTGTCTCCCAGGTCGCCGTGGGA
AAAGACAAGTTCCTCTTCGGGCTTTTCCGTCTTTAAAAAATCATACAGCTCGCGCGGATCTTTAAATGGA
GTGTCTTCTTCCCAGTTTTCGCAATCCACATCGGCCAGATCGTTATTCAGTAAGTAATCCAATTCGGCTA
AGCGGCTGTCTAAGCTATTCGTATAGGGACAATCCGATATGTCGATGGAGTGAAAGAGCCTGATGCACTC
CGCATACAGCTCGATAATCTTTTCAGGGCTTTGTTCATCTTCATACTCTTCCGAGCAAAGGACGCCATCG
GCCTCACTCATGAGCAGATTGCTCCAGCCATCATGCCGTTCAAAGTGCAGGACCTTTGGAACAGGCAGCT
TTCCTTCCAGCCATAGCATCATGTCCTTTTCCCGTTCCACATCATAGGTGGTCCCTTTATACCGGCTGTC
CGTCATTTTTAAATATAGGTTTTCATTTTCTCCCACCAGCTTATATACCTTAGCAGGAGACATTCCTTCC
GTATCTTTTACGCAGCGGTATTTTTCGATCAGTTTTTTCAATTCCGGTGATATTCTCATTTTAGCCATTT
ATTATTTCCTTCCTCTTTTCTACAGTATTTAAAGATACCCCAAGAAGCTAATTATAACAAGACGAACTCC
AATTCACTGTTCCTTGCATTCTAAAACCTTAAATACCAGAAAACAGCTTTTTCAAAGTTGTTTTCAAAGT
TGGCGTATAACATAGTATCGACGGAGCCGATTTTGAAACCGCGGTGATCACAGGCAGCAACGCTCTGTCA
TCGTTACAATCAACATGCTACCCTCCGCGAGATCATCCGTGTTTCAAACCCGGCAGCTTAGTTGCCGTTC
TTCCGAATAGCATCGGTAACATGAGCAAAGTCTGCCGCCTTACAACGGCTCTCCCGCTGACGCCGTCCCG
GACTGATGGGCTGCCTGTATCGAGTGGTGATTTTGTGCCGAGCTGCCGGTCGGGGAGCTGTTGGCTGGCT
GG
